Addgene plasmid #234048: pMND_IgKss-V5-HA-LaccID(codon opt)-CD4 TM_pHR
Purpose: expresses LaccID on the T cell surface, lentiviral vector
Depositing lab: Alice Ting. Depositing organization: Stanford University. Publication: Directed evolution of LaccID for cell surface proximity labeling and electron microscopy. Lee SY, Roh H, Gonzalez-Perez D, Mackey MR, Hoces D, McLaughlin CN, Lin C, Adams SR, Nguyen K, Kim KY, Luginbuhl DJ, Luo L, Udeshi ND, Carr SA, Hernandez-Lopez RA, Ellisman MH, Alcalde M, Ting AY. Nat Chem Biol. 2025 Aug 1. doi: 10.1038/s41589-025-01973-6. PubMed 40751001.
Backbone
  Vector backbone: pHR
  Vector type: Mammalian Expression, Lentiviral
Growth in bacteria
  Bacterial resistance: Ampicillin, 100 μg/mL
  Growth temperature: 37°C
  Growth strain: NEB Stable
  Copy number: High Copy
Gene/Insert
  Gene/Insert name: LaccID (codon opt_partial)-CD4TM
  Species: Synthetic
  Promoter: MND
  Cloning method: Gibson Cloning
  Sequencing primers: 5′ cgcttctcgcttctgttcgc
Terms and licenses: Academic/Nonprofit Terms; Industry Terms: Not Available to Industry
Depositor comments: Please visit https://doi.org/10.1101/2024.10.29.620861 for bioRxiv preprint.
How to cite: pMND_IgKss-V5-HA-LaccID(codon opt)-CD4 TM_pHR was a gift from Alice Ting (Addgene plasmid # 234048 ; http://n2t.net/addgene:234048 ; RRID:Addgene_234048)
