[The description below was written by a language model from this plasmid's Addgene catalogue record and pLannotate feature annotations shown in this document.]
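Description:
pMND_IgKss-V5-HA-LaccID(codon opt)-CD4 TM_pHR is an 11.2 kb lentiviral transfer plasmid built on the pHR backbone for expressing the engineered laccase LaccID on the surface of mammalian cells, specifically T cells according to the record. It is propagated in E. coli through a high-copy ColE1/pUC-type origin with ampicillin selection (AmpR). The backbone also carries legacy remnants typical of pHR vectors: fragments of TcR, rop and bom, and an SV40 promoter–gpt–SV40 small t intron/poly(A) cassette lying outside the viral genome.

The HIV-1-derived portion comprises a truncated 5' LTR, the Ψ packaging signal with a partial gag sequence, the RRE for Rev-dependent RNA export, the cPPT/CTS, and a self-inactivating ΔU3 3' LTR. The vector RNA can therefore be packaged when helper functions are supplied in trans, and it integrates without LTR-driven transcription. Expression comes from the internal MND promoter, which the annotation software detects as a Moloney murine leukemia virus LTR fragment, consistent with MND's retroviral LTR origin. The short adjacent "TRE3GV" hit is probably a partial sequence match rather than a functional Tet-responsive element.

The open reading frame begins with the mouse Igκ leader for secretory-pathway entry, followed by V5 (named in the title but not annotated) and HA epitope tags. Next comes the partially codon-optimized LaccID sequence, which matches a fungal Trametes hirsuta laccase, and then a CD4 segment lacking the cytoplasmic tail, which supplies the transmembrane anchor. A WPRE downstream enhances transcript expression. The associated work describes LaccID as a directed-evolution product for cell-surface proximity labeling and electron microscopy.
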