Features (pLannotate 1.2.2; 36 found; start..end, strand, type, name):
     38..106     +  CDS            nef (fragment): NEF_HV1Z2 - Experimental evidence at protein level: Swiss-Prot protein existence level 1. Extracellular Nef protein targets CD4(+) T-lymphocytes for apoptosis by interacting with CXCR4 surface receptors. From Human immunodeficiency virus type 1 group M subtype D (isolate Z2/CDC-Z34) (HIV-1).
    108..341     +  LTR            3' LTR (ΔU3): self-inactivating 3' long terminal repeat (LTR) from HIV-1
    366..384     -  promoter       SP6 promoter: promoter for bacteriophage SP6 RNA polymerase
    612..891     +  CDS            TcR (fragment): tetracycline efflux protein; tet; confers resistance to tetracycline
    892..940     -  misc_feature   bom (fragment): basis of mobility region from pBR322
   1042..1077    -  CDS            rop (fragment): Rop protein, which maintains plasmids at low copy number; rop
   1172..1276    +  promoter       AmpR promoter: bla
   1277..2137    +  CDS            AmpR: β-lactamase; bla; confers resistance to ampicillin, carbenicillin, and related antibiotics
   2308..2896    +  rep_origin     ori: high-copy-number ColE1/pMB1/pBR322/pUC origin of replication
   3079..3135    +  CDS            lacI (fragment): lac repressor; lacI; The lac repressor binds to the lac operator to inhibit transcription in E. coli. This inhibition can be relieved by adding lactose or isopropyl-β-D-thiogalactopyranoside (IPTG).
   3142..3471    +  promoter       SV40 promoter: SV40 enhancer and early promoter
   3671..3790    +  CDS            gpt (fragment): XGPT_ECOLI - Also known as gpp, gxu. Experimental evidence at protein level: Swiss-Prot protein existence level 1. Purine salvage pathway enzyme that catalyzes the transfer of the ribosyl-5-phosphate group from 5-phospho-alpha-D-ribose 1- diphosphate (PRPP) to the N9 position of the 6-oxopurines guanine and xanthine to form the corresponding ribonucleotides GMP (guanosine 5'- monophosphate) and XMP (xanthosine 5'-monophosphate), with the release of PPi. To a lesser extent, also acts on hypoxanthine (PubMed:9100006, PubMed:3886014). Does not ribophosphorylate adenine (PubMed:3886014). From Esch
   3790..4125    +  CDS            gpt (fragment): XGPT_ECOLI - Also known as gpp, gxu. Experimental evidence at protein level: Swiss-Prot protein existence level 1. Purine salvage pathway enzyme that catalyzes the transfer of the ribosyl-5-phosphate group from 5-phospho-alpha-D-ribose 1- diphosphate (PRPP) to the N9 position of the 6-oxopurines guanine and xanthine to form the corresponding ribonucleotides GMP (guanosine 5'- monophosphate) and XMP (xanthosine 5'-monophosphate), with the release of PPi. To a lesser extent, also acts on hypoxanthine (PubMed:9100006, PubMed:3886014). Does not ribophosphorylate adenine (PubMed:3886014). From Esch
   4220..4525    +  CDS            frsA (fragment): FRSA_ECOLI - Also known as yafA. Experimental evidence at protein level: Swiss-Prot protein existence level 1. Catalyzes the hydrolysis of esters (PubMed:15808744). Displays esterase activity toward pNP-butyrate (PubMed:15808744). May stimulate mixed-acid fermentation by acting as a fermentation/respiration switch that down-regulates respiration and up- regulates fermentation rates (PubMed:15169777). From Escherichia coli (strain K12).
   4529..4603    +  CDS            small t antigen (fragment): SV40 (simian virus 40) small t antigen
   4605..4670    +  intron         small t intron: SV40 (simian virus 40) small t antigen intron
   4800..4820    +  CDS            SV40 NLS: nuclear localization signal of SV40 (simian virus 40) large T antigen
   5139..5222    +  CDS            large T antigen (fragment): large T antigen from SV40 (simian virus 40)
   5245..5379    +  polyA_signal   SV40 poly(A) signal: SV40 polyadenylation signal
   5546..5875    +  CDS            nef (fragment): NEF_HV1BR - Experimental evidence at protein level: Swiss-Prot protein existence level 1. Extracellular Nef protein targets CD4(+) T-lymphocytes for apoptosis by interacting with CXCR4 surface receptors (PubMed:14990729). From Human immunodeficiency virus type 1 group M subtype B (isolate BRU/LAI) (HIV-1).
   5923..6180    +  LTR            5' LTR (truncated): truncated 5' long terminal repeat (LTR) from HIV-1
   6227..6352    +  misc_feature   HIV-1 Ψ: packaging signal of human immunodeficiency virus type 1
   6336..6674    +  CDS            HIV-1 gag (fragment): gag protein from human immunodeficiency virus 1; gag
   6849..7082    +  misc_feature   RRE: The Rev response element (RRE) of HIV-1 allows for Rev-dependent mRNA export from the nucleus to the cytoplasm.
   7459..7559    +  CDS            Rev (fragment): human immunodeficiency virus 1 (HIV-1) Rev protein; rev; enhances nuclear export of unspliced and incompletely spliced viral mRNAs
   7596..7713    +  misc_feature   cPPT/CTS: central polypurine tract and central termination sequence of HIV-1
   7811..8105    +  LTR            LTR (fragment): long terminal repeat from Moloney murine leukemia virus
   8105..8149    +  promoter       TRE3GV promoter (fragment): 3rd-generation Tet-responsive promoter that can be activated by binding of Tet-On® 3G, optimized for retroviral and lentiviral vectors
   8216..8278    +  sig_peptide    Igκ leader: leader sequence from mouse immunoglobulin κ light chain
   8319..8343    +  CDS            3xHA (fragment): three tandem HA epitope tags
   8345..9847    +  CDS            LAC1_TRAHI: Experimental evidence at protein level: Swiss-Prot protein existence level 1. Most probably plays an important role in lignin degradation. Cleaves the C-C and C-O bonds of some phenolic lignin model compounds (such as O- and P-quinols, aminophenols and phenylenediamine). From Trametes hirsuta (White-rot fungus) (Coriolus hirsutus).
   9872..10534   +  CDS            CD4 (truncated) (fragment): truncated human CD4 cell surface glycoprotein lacking the cytoplasmic tail
  10610..10640   +  misc_feature   MCS (fragment): pUC18/19 multiple cloning site
  10641..10659   +  misc_feature   MCS (fragment): pBluescript multiple cloning site
  10659..11247   +  misc_feature   WPRE: woodchuck hepatitis virus posttranscriptional regulatory element
  11248..21      +  misc_feature   MCS (fragment) (across the origin): pBluescript multiple cloning site
>Addgene plasmid #234048 | pMND_IgKss-V5-HA-LaccID(codon opt)-CD4 TM_pHR | addgene full sequence | sequence record 464631 | Addgene NGS Result
CGATACCGTCGACCTCGAGGGAATTAATTCGAGCTCGGTACCTTTAAGACCAATGACTTACAAGGCAGCT
GTAGATCTTAGCCACTTTTTAAAAGAAAAGGGGGGACTGGAAGGGCTAATTCACTCCCAACGAAGACAAG
ATCTGCTTTTTGCTTGTACTGGGTCTCTCTGGTTAGACCAGATCTGAGCCTGGGAGCTCTCTGGCTAACT
AGGGAACCCACTGCTTAAGCCTCAATAAAGCTTGCCTTGAGTGCTTCAAGTAGTGTGTGCCCGTCTGTTG
TGTGACTCTGGTAACTAGAGATCCCTCAGACCCTTTTAGTCAGTGTGGAAAATCTCTAGCAGCATCTAGA
ATTAATTCCGTGTATTCTATAGTGTCACCTAAATCGTATGTGTATGATACATAAGGTTATGTATTAATTG
TAGCCGCGTTCTAACGACAATATGTACAAGCCTAATTGTGTAGCATCTGGCTTACTGAAGCAGACCCTAT
CATCTCTCTCGTAAACTGCCGTCAGAGTCGGTTTGGTTGGACGAACCTTCTGAGTTTCTGGTAACGCCGT
CCCGCACCCGGAAATGGTCAGCGAACCAATCAGCAGGGTCATCGCTAGCCAGATCCTCTACGCCGGACGC
ATCGTGGCCGGCATCACCGGCGCCACAGGTGCGGTTGCTGGCGCCTATATCGCCGACATCACCGATGGGG
AAGATCGGGCTCGCCACTTCGGGCTCATGAGCGCTTGTTTCGGCGTGGGTATGGTGGCAGGCCCCGTGGC
CGGGGGACTGTTGGGCGCCATCTCCTTGCATGCACCATTCCTTGCGGCGGCGGTGCTCAACGGCCTCAAC
CTACTACTGGGCTGCTTCCTAATGCAGGAGTCGCATAAGGGAGAGCGTCGAATGGTGCACTCTCAGTACA
ATCTGCTCTGATGCCGCATAGTTAAGCCAGCCCCGACACCCGCCAACACCCGCTGACGCGCCCTGACGGG
CTTGTCTGCTCCCGGCATCCGCTTACAGACAAGCTGTGACCGTCTCCGGGAGCTGCATGTGTCAGAGGTT
TTCACCGTCATCACCGAAACGCGCGAGACGAAAGGGCCTCGTGATACGCCTATTTTTATAGGTTAATGTC
ATGATAATAATGGTTTCTTAGACGTCAGGTGGCACTTTTCGGGGAAATGTGCGCGGAACCCCTATTTGTT
TATTTTTCTAAATACATTCAAATATGTATCCGCTCATGAGACAATAACCCTGATAAATGCTTCAATAATA
TTGAAAAAGGAAGAGTATGAGTATTCAACATTTCCGTGTCGCCCTTATTCCCTTTTTTGCGGCATTTTGC
CTTCCTGTTTTTGCTCACCCAGAAACGCTGGTGAAAGTAAAAGATGCTGAAGATCAGTTGGGTGCACGAG
TGGGTTACATCGAACTGGATCTCAACAGCGGTAAGATCCTTGAGAGTTTTCGCCCCGAAGAACGTTTTCC
AATGATGAGCACTTTTAAAGTTCTGCTATGTGGCGCGGTATTATCCCGTATTGACGCCGGGCAAGAGCAA
CTCGGTCGCCGCATACACTATTCTCAGAATGACTTGGTTGAGTACTCACCAGTCACAGAAAAGCATCTTA
CGGATGGCATGACAGTAAGAGAATTATGCAGTGCTGCCATAACCATGAGTGATAACACTGCGGCCAACTT
ACTTCTGACAACGATCGGAGGACCGAAGGAGCTAACCGCTTTTTTGCACAACATGGGGGATCATGTAACT
CGCCTTGATCGTTGGGAACCGGAGCTGAATGAAGCCATACCAAACGACGAGCGTGACACCACGATGCCTG
TAGCAATGGCAACAACGTTGCGCAAACTATTAACTGGCGAACTACTTACTCTAGCTTCCCGGCAACAATT
AATAGACTGGATGGAGGCGGATAAAGTTGCAGGACCACTTCTGCGCTCGGCCCTTCCGGCTGGCTGGTTT
ATTGCTGATAAATCTGGAGCCGGTGAGCGTGGGTCTCGCGGTATCATTGCAGCACTGGGGCCAGATGGTA
AGCCCTCCCGTATCGTAGTTATCTACACGACGGGGAGTCAGGCAACTATGGATGAACGAAATAGACAGAT
CGCTGAGATAGGTGCCTCACTGATTAAGCATTGGTAACTGTCAGACCAAGTTTACTCATATATACTTTAG
ATTGATTTAAAACTTCATTTTTAATTTAAAAGGATCTAGGTGAAGATCCTTTTTGATAATCTCATGACCA
AAATCCCTTAACGTGAGTTTTCGTTCCACTGAGCGTCAGACCCCGTAGAAAAGATCAAAGGATCTTCTTG
AGATCCTTTTTTTCTGCGCGTAATCTGCTGCTTGCAAACAAAAAAACCACCGCTACCAGCGGTGGTTTGT
TTGCCGGATCAAGAGCTACCAACTCTTTTTCCGAAGGTAACTGGCTTCAGCAGAGCGCAGATACCAAATA
CTGTTCTTCTAGTGTAGCCGTAGTTAGGCCACCACTTCAAGAACTCTGTAGCACCGCCTACATACCTCGC
TCTGCTAATCCTGTTACCAGTGGCTGCTGCCAGTGGCGATAAGTCGTGTCTTACCGGGTTGGACTCAAGA
CGATAGTTACCGGATAAGGCGCAGCGGTCGGGCTGAACGGGGGGTTCGTGCACACAGCCCAGCTTGGAGC
GAACGACCTACACCGAACTGAGATACCTACAGCGTGAGCTATGAGAAAGCGCCACGCTTCCCGAAGGGAG
AAAGGCGGACAGGTATCCGGTAAGCGGCAGGGTCGGAACAGGAGAGCGCACGAGGGAGCTTCCAGGGGGA
AACGCCTGGTATCTTTATAGTCCTGTCGGGTTTCGCCACCTCTGACTTGAGCGTCGATTTTTGTGATGCT
CGTCAGGGGGGCGGAGCCTATGGAAAAACGCCAGCAACGCGGCCTTTTTACGGTTCCTGGCCTTTTGCTG
GCCTTTTGCTCACATGTTCTTTCCTGCGTTATCCCCTGATTCTGTGGATAACCGTATTACCGCCTTTGAG
TGAGCTGATACCGCTCGCCGCAGCCGAACGACCGAGCGCAGCGAGTCAGTGAGCGAGGAAGCGGAAGAGC
GCCCAATACGCAAACCGCCTCTCCCCGCGCGTTGGCCGATTCATTAATGCAGCTGTGGAATGTGTGTCAG
TTAGGGTGTGGAAAGTCCCCAGGCTCCCCAGCAGGCAGAAGTATGCAAAGCATGCATCTCAATTAGTCAG
CAACCAGGTGTGGAAAGTCCCCAGGCTCCCCAGCAGGCAGAAGTATGCAAAGCATGCATCTCAATTAGTC
AGCAACCATAGTCCCGCCCCTAACTCCGCCCATCCCGCCCCTAACTCCGCCCAGTTCCGCCCATTCTCCG
CCCCATGGCTGACTAATTTTTTTTATTTATGCAGAGGCCGAGGCCGCCTCGGCCTCTGAGCTATTCCAGA
AGTAGTGAGGAGGCTTTTTTGGAGGCCTAGGCTTTTGCAAAAAGCTTGGACACAAGACAGGCTTGCGAGA
TATGTTTGAGAATACCACTTTATCCCGCGTCAGGGAGAGGCAGTGCGTAAAAAGACGCGGACTCATGTGA
AATACTGGTTTTTAGTGCGCCAGATCTCTATAATCTCGCGCAACCTATTTTCCCCTCGAACACTTTTTAA
GCCGTAGATAAACAGGCTGGGACACTTCACATGAGCGAAAAATACATCGTCACCTGGGACATGTTGCAGA
TCCATGCACGTAAACTCGCAAGCCGACTGATGCCTTCTGAACAATGGAAAGGCATTATTGCCGTAAGCCG
TGGCGGTCTGTACCGGGTGCGTTACTGGCGCGTGAACTGGGTATTCGTCATGTCGATACCGTTTGTATTT
CCAGCTACGATCACGACAACCAGCGCGAGCTTAAAGTGCTGAAACGCGCAGAAGGCGATGGCGAAGGCTT
CATCGTTATTGATGACCTGGTGGATACCGGTGGTACTGCGGTTGCGATTCGTGAAATGTATCCAAAAGCG
CACTTTGTCACCATCTTCGCAAAACCGGCTGGTCGTCCGCTGGTTGATGACTATGTTGTTGATATCCCGC
AAGATACCTGGATTGAACAGCCGTGGGATATGGGCGTCGTATTCGTCCCGCCAATCTCCGGTCGCTAATC
TTTTCAACGCCTGGCACTGCCGGGCGTTGTTCTTTTTAACTTCAGGCGGGTTACAATAGTTTCCAGTAAG
TATTCTGGAGGCTGCATCCATGACACAGGCAAACCTGAGCGAAACCCTGTTCAAACCCCGCTTTAAACAT
CCTGAAACCTCGACGCTAGTCCGCCGCTTTAATCACGGCGCACAACCGCCTGTGCAGTCGGCCCTTGATG
GTAAAACCATCCCTCACTGGTATCGCATGATTAACCGTCTGATGTGGATCTGGCGCGGCATTGACCCACG
CGAAATCCTCGACGTCCAGGCACGTATTGTGATGAGCGATGCCGAACGTACCGACGATGATTTATACGAT
ACGGTGATTGGCTACCGTGGCGGCAACTGGATTTATGAGTGGGCCCCGGATCTTTGTGAAGGAACCTTAC
TTCTGTGGTGTGACATAATTGGACAAACTACCTACAGAGATTTAAAGCTCTAAGGTAAATATAAAATTTT
TAAGTGTATAATGTGTTAAACTACTGATTCTAATTGTTTGTGTATTTTAGATTCCAACCTATGGAACTGA
TGAATGGGAGCAGTGGTGGAATGCCTTTAATGAGGAAAACCTGTTTTGCTCAGAAGAAATGCCATCTAGT
GATGATGAGGCTACTGCTGACTCTCAACATTCTACTCCTCCAAAAAAGAAGAGAAAGGTAGAAGACCCCA
AGGACTTTCCTTCAGAATTGCTAAGTTTTTTGAGTCATGCTGTGTTTAGTAATAGAACTCTTGCTTGCTT
TGCTATTTACACCACAAAGGAAAAAGCTGCACTGCTATACAAGAAAATTATGGAAAAATATTCTGTAACC
TTTATAAGTAGGCATAACAGTTATAATCATAACATACTGTTTTTTCTTACTCCACACAGGCATAGAGTGT
CTGCTATTAATAACTATGCTCAAAAATTGTGTACCTTTAGCTTTTTAATTTGTAAAGGGGTTAATAAGGA
ATATTTGATGTATAGTGCCTTGACTAGAGATCATAATCAGCCATACCACATTTGTAGAGGTTTTACTTGC
TTTAAAAAACCTCCCACACCTCCCCCTGAACCTGAAACATAAAATGAATGCAATTGTTGTTGTTAACTTG
TTTATTGCAGCTTATAATGGTTACAAATAAAGCAATAGCATCACAAATTTCACAAATAAAGCATTTTTTT
CACTGCATTCTAGTTGTGGTTTGTCCAAACTCATCAATGTATCTTATCATGTCTGGATCAACTGGATAAC
TCAAGCTAACCAAAATCATCCCAAACTTCCCACCCCATACCCTATTACCACTGCCAATTACCTGTGGTTT
CATTTACTCTAAACCTGTGATTCCTCTGAATTATTTTCATTTTAAAGAAATTGTATTTGTTAAATATGTA
CTACAAACTTAGTAGTTGGAAGGGCTAATTCACTCCCAAAGAAGACAAGATATCCTTGATCTGTGGATCT
ACCACACACAAGGCTACTTCCCTGATTAGCAGAACTACACACCAGGGCCAGGGGTCAGATATCCACTGAC
CTTTGGATGGTGCTACAAGCTAGTACCAGTTGAGCCAGATAAGGTAGAAGAGGCCAATAAAGGAGAGAAC
ACCAGCTTGTTACACCCTGTGAGCCTGCATGGGATGGATGACCCGGAGAGAGAAGTGTTAGAGTGGAGGT
TTGACAGCCGCCTAGCATTTCATCACGTGGCCCGAGAGCTGCATCCGGAGTACTTCAAGAACTGCTGATA
TCGAGCTTGCTACAAGGGACTTTCCGCTGGGGACTTTCCAGGGAGGCGTGGCCTGGGCGGGACTGGGGAG
TGGCGAGCCCTCAGATCCTGCATATAAGCAGCTGCTTTTTGCCTGTACTGGGTCTCTCTGGTTAGACCAG
ATCTGAGCCTGGGAGCTCTCTGGCTAACTAGGGAACCCACTGCTTAAGCCTCAATAAAGCTTGCCTTGAG
TGCTTCAAGTAGTGTGTGCCCGTCTGTTGTGTGACTCTGGTAACTAGAGATCCCTCAGACCCTTTTAGTC
AGTGTGGAAAATCTCTAGCAGTGGCGCCCGAACAGGGACTTGAAAGCGAAAGGGAAACCAGAGGAGCTCT
CTCGACGCAGGACTCGGCTTGCTGAAGCGCGCACGGCAAGAGGCGAGGGGCGGCGACTGGTGAGTACGCC
AAAAATTTTGACTAGCGGAGGCTAGAAGGAGAGAGATGGGTGCGAGAGCGTCAGTATTAAGCGGGGGAGA
ATTAGATCGCGATGGGAAAAAATTCGGTTAAGGCCAGGGGGAAAGAAAAAATATAAATTAAAACATATAG
TATGGGCAAGCAGGGAGCTAGAACGATTCGCAGTTAATCCTGGCCTGTTAGAAACATCAGAAGGCTGTAG
ACAAATACTGGGACAGCTACAACCATCCCTTCAGACAGGATCAGAAGAACTTAGATCATTATATAATACA
GTAGCAACCCTCTATTGTGTGCATCAAAGGATAGAGATAAAAGACACCAAGGAAGCTTTAGACAAGATAG
AGGAAGAGCAAAACAAAAGTAAGACCACCGCACAGCAAGCGGCCGGCCGCTGATCTTCAGACCTGGAGGA
GGAGATATGAGGGACAATTGGAGAAGTGAATTATATAAATATAAAGTAGTAAAAATTGAACCATTAGGAG
TAGCACCCACCAAGGCAAAGAGAAGAGTGGTGCAGAGAGAAAAAAGAGCAGTGGGAATAGGAGCTTTGTT
CCTTGGGTTCTTGGGAGCAGCAGGAAGCACTATGGGCGCAGCGTCAATGACGCTGACGGTACAGGCCAGA
CAATTATTGTCTGGTATAGTGCAGCAGCAGAACAATTTGCTGAGGGCTATTGAGGCGCAACAGCATCTGT
TGCAACTCACAGTCTGGGGCATCAAGCAGCTCCAGGCAAGAATCCTGGCTGTGGAAAGATACCTAAAGGA
TCAACAGCTCCTGGGGATTTGGGGTTGCTCTGGAAAACTCATTTGCACCACTGCTGTGCCTTGGAATGCT
AGTTGGAGTAATAAATCTCTGGAACAGATTTGGAATCACACGACCTGGATGGAGTGGGACAGAGAAATTA
ACAATTACACAAGCTTAATACACTCCTTAATTGAAGAATCGCAAAACCAGCAAGAAAAGAATGAACAAGA
ATTATTGGAATTAGATAAATGGGCAAGTTTGTGGAATTGGTTTAACATAACAAATTGGCTGTGGTATATA
AAATTATTCATAATGATAGTAGGAGGCTTGGTAGGTTTAAGAATAGTTTTTGCTGTACTTTCTATAGTGA
ATAGAGTTAGGCAGGGATATTCACCATTATCGTTTCAGACCCACCTCCCAACCCCGAGGGGACCCGACAG
GCCCGAAGGAATAGAAGAAGAAGGTGGAGAGAGAGACAGAGACAGATCCATTCGATTAGTGAACGGATCT
CGACGGTATCGCCAAATGGCAGTATTCATCCACAATTTTAAAAGAAAAGGGGGGATTGGGGGGTACAGTG
CAGGGGAAAGAATAGTAGACATAATAGCAACAGACATACAAACTAAAGAATTACAAAAACAAATTACAAA
AATTCAAAATTTTATCGATCACGAGACTAGCCTCGAGAAGCTTGATGGCCGCCAGTGTGATGGATATCTG
CAGAATTCGCCCTTATGGGGATCCGAACAGAGAGACAGCAGAATATGGGCCAAACAGGATATCTGTGGTA
AGCAGTTCCTGCCCCGGCTCAGGGCCAAGAACAGTTGGAACAGCAGAATATGGGCCAAACAGGATATCTG
TGGTAAGCAGTTCCTGCCCCGGCTCAGGGCCAAGAACAGATGGTCCCCAGATGCGGTCCCGCCCTCAGCA
GTTTCTAGAGAACCATCAGATGTTTCCAGGGTGCCCCAAGGACCTGAAATGACCCTGTGCCTTATTTGAA
CTAACCAATCAGTTCGCTTCTCGCTTCTGTTCGCGCGCTTCTGCTCCCCGAGCTCTATATAAGCAGAGCT
CGTTTAGTGAACCGTCAGATCGCCTGGAGACGCCATCCACGCTGTTTTGACCTCCATACGCGTCAAGTGG
AGCAAGGCAGGTGGACAGTGCCACCATGGAGACAGACACACTCCTGCTATGGGTACTGCTGCTCTGGGTT
CCAGGTTCCACTGGTGACGGCAAGCCCATCCCCAACCCCCTGCTGGGCCTGGACAGCACCTATCCATATG
ATGTTCCAGATTATGCTGGATCCGCGATAGGACCTGTGGCAGACCTTCACATCGCCAATGCAGACATCAG
CCCGGATGGGTTCACTCGTTCCGCTGTGCTAGCGGGTGGAACATTTCCCGGTCCCTTAATAACGGGTAAT
AAAGGAGATAATTTCCGGATAAACGTCATCAACCAGCTTACGGACACGACTATGTTGAGGTCAACCAGTA
TACATTGGCACGGATTCTTTCAACACGGGACAAGTTGGGCTGACGGCCCCGCTTTCGTCACTCAGTGCCC
CATCGCACCGGGTAACAGTTTTCTTTACAACTTCACTGTCCCGGATCAAGCGGGCACGTTCTGGTATCAT
AGTCACCTAAGTACCCAGTATTGTGACGGACTTAGTGGTCCGTTTGTAGTTTACGATCCTAACGACCCGC
ACCGATCCCTCTACGACGTGGACGACGAATCCACCGTGATTACCCTGGCTGATTGGTATCACACTCCGGC
TCCTCAGCTCGCCGCCGCACCCCCGGTGCCCGACTCAACACTGATTAACGGGAAGGGGCGCTATGCGGGC
GGCCCGACCAGTCCCCTGGCTGTGATTAACGTGGAGCAGGGAAAGCGTTACCGTTTCAGATTGATCTCTA
TCAGCTGCGACCCCAACTTCACCTTTTCTATCGACGGCCACAATATGACTATCATTGAAGCTGATGGGGT
GAACACGCAACCACTGACCGTGGACTCTATCCAGATTTTCGCTGGCCAAAGATATTCCTTCGTCCTGAAT
GCGAACCAGCCTGTTGGTAACTATTGGATAAGAGCGAATCCAAATATAGGAACGACAGGATTCGCAGGTG
GTATTAATAGTGCGATCCTACGTTATGTAGGAGCTCCAGAAGCAGACCCTACAACGACCCAAACAACATC
CACAAATCCAGTGAACGAAACAAACCTACACCCCTTGGAGAACCCCGGAGCCCCGGGGAATCCGACTCCG
GGTGGTGCTGATGTGAACATCAACCTTAACATCGGATTCTCCTCAACGGGACAATTCACCATAAACGGTG
TTTCCTTCATACCACCCACCGTTCCCGTCTTGTTGCAAATCCTGTCCGGGGCGCGTACGGCACAAGATCT
GCTTCCTAGCGGCTCTGTTTATACATTACCGCCGAACAAAGTCATAGAAATTAGTATGCCAGGCGGCGCT
AGCGCAGCCGGGGGGCCTCACCCGTTCCATTTGCACGGCCACACTTTTGATGTGGTACGTTCAGCGGGAT
CATCAACTTACAACTACGTGAATCCAGTCAGAAGAGATGTCGTCTCCATTGGAACGGCGGGAGATAACGT
GACAATTAGGTTCACTACGGACAACCCGGGTCCATGGTTCCTACATTGTCATATCGACTGGCATCTTGAG
GCCGGTTTAGCCGTCGTATTCGCTGAAGACACCCCCGACATCGCTTCAGCTAACCCCGTACCGGCCGCCT
GGGATGACCTGTGCCCTATCTACGACGCGCTTTCCCCCGATGACCAGCGTACGCTGCAGGTCGACCTCGA
CTTCCAGAAGGCCTCCAGCATAGTCTATAAGAAAGAGGGGGAACAGGTGGAGTTCTCCTTCCCACTCGCC
TTTACAGTTGAAAAGCTGACGGGCAGTGGCGAGCTGTGGTGGCAGGCGGAGAGGGCTTCCTCCTCCAAGT
CTTGGATCACCTTTGACCTGAAGAACAAGGAAGTGTCTGTAAAACGGGTTACCCAGGACCCTAAGCTCCA
GATGGGCAAGAAGCTCCCGCTCCACCTCACCCTGCCCCAGGCCTTGCCTCAGTATGCTGGCTCTGGAAAC
CTCACCCTGGCCCTTGAAGCGAAAACAGGAAAGTTGCATCAGGAAGTGAACCTGGTGGTGATGAGAGCCA
CTCAGCTCCAGAAAAATTTGACCTGTGAGGTGTGGGGACCCACCTCCCCTAAGCTGATGCTGAGCTTGAA
ACTGGAGAACAAGGAGGCAAAGGTCTCGAAGCGGGAGAAGGCGGTGTGGGTGCTGAACCCTGAGGCGGGG
ATGTGGCAGTGTCTGCTGAGTGACTCGGGACAGGTCCTGCTGGAATCCAACATCAAGGTTCTGCCCACAT
GGTCCACCCCGGTGCAGCCAATGGCCCTGATTGTGCTGGGGGGCGTCGCCGGCCTCCTGCTTTTCATTGG
GCTAGGCATCTTCTTCTGTGTCAGGTGCCGGCACCGAAGGCGCTAATAGGATCCTTGACTTGCGGCCGCA
ACTCCCACCTGCAACATGCGTGACTGACTGAGGCCGCGACTCTAGAGTCGACCTGCAGGCATGCAAGCTT
GATATCAAGCTTATCGATAATCAACCTCTGGATTACAAAATTTGTGAAAGATTGACTGGTATTCTTAACT
ATGTTGCTCCTTTTACGCTATGTGGATACGCTGCTTTAATGCCTTTGTATCATGCTATTGCTTCCCGTAT
GGCTTTCATTTTCTCCTCCTTGTATAAATCCTGGTTGCTGTCTCTTTATGAGGAGTTGTGGCCCGTTGTC
AGGCAACGTGGCGTGGTGTGCACTGTGTTTGCTGACGCAACCCCCACTGGTTGGGGCATTGCCACCACCT
GTCAGCTCCTTTCCGGGACTTTCGCTTTCCCCCTCCCTATTGCCACGGCGGAACTCATCGCCGCCTGCCT
TGCCCGCTGCTGGACAGGGGCTCGGCTGTTGGGCACTGACAATTCCGTGGTGTTGTCGGGGAAATCATCG
TCCTTTCCTTGGCTGCTCGCCTGTGTTGCCACCTGGATTCTGCGCGGGACGTCCTTCTGCTACGTCCCTT
CGGCCCTCAATCCAGCGGACCTTCCTTCCCGCGGCCTGCTGCCGGCTCTGCGGCCTCTTCCGCGTCTTCG
CCTTCGCCCTCAGACGAGTCGGATCTCCCTTTGGGCCGCCTCCCCGCAT
